Addgene plasmid #244738: CL20_mEGFP_FOidr_186
Purpose: Express mEGFP-tagged intrinsically disordered protein (IDR), FOidr_186, derived from human fusion protein SUCO_CRTC2
Depositing lab: Richard Kriwacki. Depositing organization: St. Jude Children's Research Hospital. Publication: Proteome-wide computational analyses reveal links between protein condensate formation and RNA biology. Maiti S, Tripathi S, Baggett DW, Phillips AH, Park CG, Wang J, Wahiduzzaman, Freyaldenhoven WT, Kinger S, Pioso BJ, Bollinger JC, Somjee R, Lang B, Babu MM, Kriwacki RW. Sci Adv. 2025 Dec 5;11(49):eady1420. doi: 10.1126/sciadv.ady1420. Epub 2025 Dec 3. PubMed 41337585.
Backbone
  Vector backbone: CL20
  Vector type: Mammalian Expression
Growth in bacteria
  Bacterial resistance: Ampicillin, 100 μg/mL
  Growth temperature: 37°C
  Growth strain: NEB Stable
  Copy number: High Copy
Gene/Insert
  Gene/Insert name: FOidr_186
  Species: H. sapiens (human)
  Mutation: Unmutated
  Tag / fusion protein: monomeric EGFP (N terminal on insert)
  Cloning method: Restriction Enzyme; 5′ cloning site Unknown (unknown if destroyed)
Terms and licenses: Academic/Nonprofit Terms; Industry Terms: Not Available to Industry
Depositor comments: SUCO_CRTC2_53_784
How to cite: CL20_mEGFP_FOidr_186 was a gift from Richard Kriwacki (Addgene plasmid # 244738 ; http://n2t.net/addgene:244738 ; RRID:Addgene_244738)
