[The description below was written by a language model from this plasmid's Addgene catalogue record and pLannotate feature annotations shown in this document.]
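Description:
CL20_mEGFP_FOidr_186 is a mammalian expression plasmid built on the CL20 backbone, which the feature table shows to be an HIV-1-derived, self-inactivating lentiviral transfer vector, although the catalogue lists it simply as mammalian expression. A CMV enhancer fused to a truncated 5' LTR would drive genomic RNA production in packaging cells. It is followed by the Ψ packaging signal with a short gag fragment, the central polypurine tract/termination sequence, the Rev response element for Rev-dependent nuclear export, and a ΔU3 3' LTR backed by a rabbit β-globin polyadenylation signal. Small vif, rev and nef fragments are residual viral sequence rather than functional genes. In bacteria the plasmid replicates from a high-copy ColE1/pUC-type origin and is selected with ampicillin through β-lactamase. An SV40 origin and poly(A) signal, along with lac promoter/operator remnants, also lie in the backbone.

The payload sits between the RRE and the 3' LTR. An internal CMV enhancer/promoter drives an open reading frame beginning with monomeric EGFP, fused at its C-terminus to FOidr_186. This is an unmutated intrinsically disordered region taken from the human fusion oncoprotein SUCO_CRTC2, and the depositor's comment indicates a span of roughly residues 53–784 of the fusion. Automated annotation recognises only the CRTC2-derived portion. The unannotated stretch between mEGFP and that fragment presumably holds the SUCO-derived part and any linker, but the record does not say so explicitly. The construct is intended for expressing the fluorescently tagged IDR in mammalian cells so that its localisation and behaviour can be imaged, in a study linking protein condensate formation to RNA biology.
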