Features (pLannotate 1.2.2; 29 found; start..end, strand, type, name):
    275..392     +  misc_feature   cPPT/CTS: central polypurine tract and central termination sequence of HIV-1
    535..618     +  CDS            vif (fragment): VIF_HV1BR - Experimental evidence at protein level: Swiss-Prot protein existence level 1. Counteracts the innate antiviral activity of host APOBEC3F and APOBEC3G. Forms a complex with host APOBEC3F and APOBEC3G thus preventing the entry of these lethally hypermutating enzymes into progeny virions. Recruits an active E3 ubiquitin ligase complex composed of elongin BC, CUL5, and RBX2 to induce polyubiquitination of APOBEC3G and APOBEC3F. In turn, they are directed to the 26S proteasome for degradation. Vif interaction with APOBEC3G also blocks its cytidine deaminase activity in a proteasome-inde
    752..985     +  misc_feature   RRE: The Rev response element (RRE) of HIV-1 allows for Rev-dependent mRNA export from the nucleus to the cytoplasm.
   1362..1387    +  CDS            Rev (fragment): human immunodeficiency virus 1 (HIV-1) Rev protein; rev; enhances nuclear export of unspliced and incompletely spliced viral mRNAs
   1387..1403    +  misc_feature   MCS (fragment): multiple cloning site
   1471..1774    +  enhancer       CMV enhancer: human cytomegalovirus immediate early enhancer
   1775..1978    +  promoter       CMV promoter: human cytomegalovirus (CMV) immediate early promoter
   1994..2010    +  promoter       tight TRE promoter (fragment): Tet-responsive promoter PTight, consisting of seven tet operator sequences followed by the minimal CMV promoter
   2009..2046    +  misc_feature   MCS (fragment): multiple cloning site
   2060..2776    +  CDS            mEGFP: mEGFP is a basic (constitutively fluorescent) green fluorescent protein published in 2002, derived from Aequorea victoria. It has moderate acid sensitivity.
   3161..5014    +  CDS            CRTC2 (fragment): CRTC2_HUMAN - Also known as TORC2. Experimental evidence at protein level: Swiss-Prot protein existence level 1. Transcriptional coactivator for CREB1 which activates transcription through both consensus and variant cAMP response element (CRE) sites. Acts as a coactivator, in the SIK/TORC signaling pathway, being active when dephosphorylated and acts independently of CREB1 'Ser-133' phosphorylation. Enhances the interaction of CREB1 with TAF4. Regulates gluconeogenesis as a component of the LKB1/AMPK/TORC2 signaling pathway. Regulates the expression of specific genes such as the steroidogenic
   5040..5108    +  CDS            nef (fragment): NEF_HV1Z2 - Experimental evidence at protein level: Swiss-Prot protein existence level 1. Extracellular Nef protein targets CD4(+) T-lymphocytes for apoptosis by interacting with CXCR4 surface receptors. From Human immunodeficiency virus type 1 group M subtype D (isolate Z2/CDC-Z34) (HIV-1).
   5110..5245    +  LTR            3' LTR (ΔU3) (fragment): self-inactivating 3' long terminal repeat (LTR) from HIV-1
   5331..5386    +  polyA_signal   β-globin poly(A) signal: rabbit β-globin polyadenylation signal (Gil and Proudfoot, 1987)
   5771..5787    -  protein_bind   lac operator: The lac repressor binds to the lac operator to inhibit transcription in E. coli. This inhibition can be relieved by adding lactose or isopropyl-β-D-thiogalactopyranoside (IPTG). lac repressor encoded by lacI
   5795..5825    -  promoter       lac promoter: promoter for the E. coli lac operon
   5840..5861    -  protein_bind   CAP binding site: CAP binding activates transcription in the presence of cAMP. E. coli catabolite activator protein
   5874..5913    -  CDS            lacI (fragment): lac repressor; lacI; The lac repressor binds to the lac operator to inhibit transcription in E. coli. This inhibition can be relieved by adding lactose or isopropyl-β-D-thiogalactopyranoside (IPTG).
   5920..5942    +  promoter       SV40 promoter (fragment): SV40 enhancer and early promoter
   5966..6101    +  rep_origin     SV40 ori: SV40 origin of replication
   6121..6255    +  polyA_signal   SV40 poly(A) signal: SV40 polyadenylation signal
   6257..6311    -  CDS            lacI (fragment): lac repressor; lacI; The lac repressor binds to the lac operator to inhibit transcription in E. coli. This inhibition can be relieved by adding lactose or isopropyl-β-D-thiogalactopyranoside (IPTG).
   6494..7082    -  rep_origin     ori: high-copy-number ColE1/pMB1/pBR322/pUC origin of replication
   7253..8113    -  CDS            AmpR: β-lactamase; bla; confers resistance to ampicillin, carbenicillin, and related antibiotics
   8114..8218    -  promoter       AmpR promoter: bla
   8249..8628    +  enhancer       CMV enhancer: human cytomegalovirus immediate early enhancer
   8630..8887    +  LTR            5' LTR (truncated): truncated 5' long terminal repeat (LTR) from HIV-1
   8934..9059    +  misc_feature   HIV-1 Ψ: packaging signal of human immunodeficiency virus type 1
   9043..126     +  CDS            HIV-1 gag (fragment) (across the origin): gag protein from human immunodeficiency virus 1; gag
>Addgene plasmid #244738 | CL20_mEGFP_FOidr_186 | addgene full sequence | sequence record 488205 | Addgene NGS Result
TATATAATACAGTAGCAACCCTCTATTGTGTGCATCAAAGGATAGAGATAAAAGACACCAAGGAAGCTTT
AGACAAGATAGAGGAAGAGCAAAACAAAAGTAAGAAAAAAGCACAGCAAGCAGCAGGATCTTCAGACCTG
GAAATTCCCTACAATCCCCAAAGTCAAGGAGTAGTAGAATCTATGAATAAAGAATTAAAGAAAATTATAG
GACAGGTAAGAGATCAGGCTGAACATCTTAAGACAGCAGTACAAATGGCAGTATTCATCCACAATTTTAA
AAGAAAAGGGGGGATTGGGGGGTACAGTGCAGGGGAAAGAATAGTAGACATAATAGCAACAGACATACAA
ACTAAAGAATTACAAAAACAAATTACAAAAATTCAAAATTTTCGGGTTTATTACAGGGACAGCAGAAATC
CACTTTGGAAAGGACCAGCAAAGCTCCTCTGGAAAGGTGAAGGGGCAGTAGTAATACAAGATAATAGTGA
CATAAAAGTAGTGCCAAGAAGAAAAGCAAAGATCATTAGGGATTATGGAAAACAGATGGCAGGTGATGAT
TGTGTGGCAAGTAGACAGGATGAGGATTAGAACATGGAAAAGTTTAGTAAAACACCATAAGGAGGAGATA
TGAGGGACAATTGGAGAAGTGAATTATATAAATATAAAGTAGTAAAAATTGAACCATTAGGAGTAGCACC
CACCAAGGCAAAGAGAAGAGTGGTGCAGAGAGAAAAAAGAGCAGTGGGAATAGGAGCTTTGTTCCTTGGG
TTCTTGGGAGCAGCAGGAAGCACTATGGGCGCAGCGTCAATGACGCTGACGGTACAGGCCAGACAATTAT
TGTCTGGTATAGTGCAGCAGCAGAACAATTTGCTGAGGGCTATTGAGGCGCAACAGCATCTGTTGCAACT
CACAGTCTGGGGCATCAAGCAGCTCCAGGCAAGAATCCTGGCTGTGGAAAGATACCTAAAGGATCAACAG
CTCCTGGGGATTTGGGGTTGCTCTGGAAAACTCATTTGCACCACTGCTGTGCCTTGGAATGCTAGTTGGA
GTAATAAATCTCTGGAACAGATTTGGAATCACACGACCTGGATGGAGTGGGACAGAGAAATTAACAATTA
CACAAGCTTAATACACTCCTTAATTGAAGAATCGCAAAACCAGCAAGAAAAGAATGAACAAGAATTATTG
GAATTAGATAAATGGGCAAGTTTGTGGAATTGGTTTAACATAACAAATTGGCTGTGGTATATAAAATTAT
TCATAATGATAGTAGGAGGCTTGGTAGGTTTAAGAATAGTTTTTGCTGTACTTTCTATAGTGAATAGAGT
TAGGCAGGGATATTCACCATTATCGTTTCAGACCCACCTCCCAACCCCGAGGGGACCGAGCTCAAGCTTC
GAACGCGTGCTAGTTATTAATAGTAATCAATTACGGGGTCATTAGTTCATAGCCCATATATGGAGTTCCG
CGTTACATAACTTACGGTAAATGGCCCGCCTGGCTGACCGCCCAACGACCCCCGCCCATTGACGTCAATA
ATGACGTATGTTCCCATAGTAACGCCAATAGGGACTTTCCATTGACGTCAATGGGTGGAGTATTTACGGT
AAACTGCCCACTTGGCAGTACATCAAGTGTATCATATGCCAAGTACGCCCCCTATTGACGTCAATGACGG
TAAATGGCCCGCCTGGCATTATGCCCAGTACATGACCTTATGGGACTTTCCTACTTGGCAGTACATCTAC
GTATTAGTCATCGCTATTACCATGGTGATGCGGTTTTGGCAGTACATCAATGGGCGTGGATAGCGGTTTG
ACTCACGGGGATTTCCAAGTCTCCACCCCATTGACGTCAATGGGAGTTTGTTTTGGCACCAAAATCAACG
GGACTTTCCAAAATGTCGTAACAACTCCGCCCCATTGACGCAAATGGGCGGTAGGCGTGTACGGTGGGAG
GTCTATATAAGCAGAGCTCGTTTAGTGAACCGGGCTCGTTTAGTGAACCGAATTCTGCAGTCGACGGTAC
CGCGGGCCCGGGATCCACCGGTCGCCACCATGGTGAGCAAGGGCGAGGAGCTGTTCACCGGGGTGGTGCC
CATCCTGGTCGAGCTGGACGGCGACGTAAACGGCCACAAGTTCAGCGTGTCCGGCGAGGGCGAGGGCGAT
GCCACCTACGGCAAGCTGACCCTGAAGTTCATCTGCACCACCGGCAAGCTGCCCGTGCCCTGGCCCACCC
TCGTGACCACCCTGACCTACGGCGTGCAGTGCTTCAGCCGCTACCCCGACCACATGAAGCAGCACGACTT
CTTCAAGTCCGCCATGCCCGAAGGCTACGTCCAGGAGCGCACCATCTTCTTCAAGGACGACGGCAACTAC
AAGACCCGCGCCGAGGTGAAGTTCGAGGGCGACACCCTGGTGAACCGCATCGAGCTGAAGGGCATCGACT
TCAAGGAGGACGGCAACATCCTGGGGCACAAGCTGGAGTACAACTACAACAGCCACAACGTCTATATCAT
GGCCGACAAGCAGAAGAACGGCATCAAGGTGAACTTCAAGATCCGCCACAACATCGAGGACGGCAGCGTG
CAGCTCGCCGACCACTACCAGCAGAACACCCCCATCGGCGACGGCCCCGTGCTGCTGCCCGACAACCACT
ACCTGAGCACCCAGTCCAAGCTGAGCAAAGACCCCAACGAGAAGCGCGATCACATGGTCCTGCTGGAGTT
CGTGACCGCCGCCGGGATCACTCTCGGCATGGACGAGCTGTACAAGGGCGGAAGCGGAGGCTCCGGGGGA
AGTGCGGCCGCTTCCCGGGACGTACAATTCCAAAAAAAAAACACAGAGTCAAAAAAGTTAAGCCCACCTG
TTGTTGAGACCTTACCAACAGTTGACCTTCATGAGGAAAGCAGTAATGCGGTCGTAGATTCAGAAACTGT
TGAGAATATTAGCTCCTCAAGTACTTCAGAAATTACCCCCATTTCGAAACTTGATGAAATTGAGAAAAGT
GGGACAATTCCAATCGCGAAGCCCTCGGAGACTGAACAATCAGAGACGGACTGCGACGTCGGCGAGGCCC
TGGATGCCAGTGCCCCGATTGAACAACCTAGCTTTGTTTCTCCACCCGACTCTCTGGTTGGCCAGCACAT
TGAGAATGTATCAAGCTCCCACGGTAAAGGTAAAATCACGAAGTCGGAGTTCGAGTCTAAAGTATCGGCC
TCTGAGCAGGGCGGGGGTGATCCGAAGTCAGCTTTGAACGCGTCCGATAATTTGAAGAATGAATTGCAGG
CCCAAAAACTGCGCTTAGCCTACACTCGTAGTAGCCATTACGGGGGCTCACTGCCGAACGTGAACCAAAT
TGGGAGCGGACTGGCAGAATTTCAGAGCCCACTTCATTCACCCCTTGACTCATCTCGCAGCACACGCCAT
CATGGGTTAGTTGAGCGCGTTCAGCGCGATCCTCGCCGCATGGTTAGCCCACTGCGCCGCTACACTCGTC
ACATCGATTCGTCCCCTTATTCTCCGGCTTACCTGAGCCCGCCACCCGAATCTAGTTGGCGCCGCACGAT
GGCTTGGGGAAATTTTCCAGCTGAGAAGGGTCAATTGTTCCGTTTACCCTCTGCCCTGAATCGTACTTCG
AGCGACTCGGCACTGCATACTTCAGTCATGAACCCTTCCCCACAAGACACGTACCCAGGTCCAACCCCGC
CTTCTATTCTTCCGTCTCGTCGTGGCGGTATCTTGGACGGGGAAATGGACCCGAAAGTGCCTGCGATTGA
AGAAAACTTGTTGGACGACAAACACCTTCTTAAGCCCTGGGATGCCAAGAAGTTATCGTCCTCGTCCTCT
CGTCCTCGCTCATGCGAGGTGCCAGGTATTAACATCTTTCCGTCGCCGGACCAGCCGGCTAATGTACCGG
TGCTGCCCCCTGCAATGAATACGGGCGGCTCGCTTCCGGACCTGACCAATCTTCATTTCCCACCACCATT
ACCAACGCCTTTGGACCCGGAAGAGACCGCCTACCCTTCGCTGTCAGGTGGTAATTCCACGTCTAACCTT
ACCCACACAATGACCCACCTGGGTATTTCACGCGGGATGGGACTGGGACCCGGCTATGACGCTCCCGGAC
TTCACTCACCCCTGTCCCACCCTAGTTTACAGTCGAGCCTTAGCAACCCTAACCTTCAGGCTTCTTTATC
ATCCCCTCAGCCGCAGTTACAAGGCTCACACAGCCATCCATCTCTTCCTGCATCGTCCTTAGCACGCCAT
GTACTTCCCACCACTTCCTTAGGGCATCCTTCCCTTTCCGCACCAGCTCTGTCTTCATCTTCGTCTTCTT
CATCAACGAGTTCTCCAGTACTTGGAGCCCCTTCATATCCTGCGAGCACTCCGGGGGCGTCCCCACACCA
CCGTCGCGTTCCATTGTCGCCACTTAGCCTTTTGGCAGGCCCTGCAGATGCGCGTCGCTCACAGCAGCAG
TTACCCAAGCAGTTCTCGCCAACAATGAGTCCTACTTTGTCGAGCATTACGCAAGGAGTTCCTCTTGACA
CATCCAAGTTGTCCACGGATCAGCGCTTGCCCCCCTACCCCTATTCCTCACCATCCCTTGTATTGCCAAC
ACAACCGCATACACCAAAGTCCCTTCAGCAGCCCGGTCTGCCATCTCAATCGTGCTCCGTGCAATCATCA
GGTGGTCAACCGCCCGGTCGCCAATCGCATTACGGAACACCCTACCCCCCAGGACCCTCAGGTCACGGGC
AACAATCCTATCACCGTCCAATGAGCGATTTCAATTTAGGGAATCTGGAACAGTTCAGTATGGAAAGCCC
CTCTGCATCATTAGTTCTTGATCCCCCTGGTTTCTCGGAGGGCCCAGGGTTCTTGGGGGGCGAAGGCCCG
ATGGGGGGACCTCAGGACCCTCACACTTTCAACCACCAAAACTTAACCCATTGCTCTCGTCATGGGTCAG
GCCCTAATATCATTTTGACGGGGGACAGTAGTCCTGGTTTCTCATGAACCGGTTCTAGATAAGATTACGG
TACCTTTAAGACCAATGACTTACAAGGCAGCTGTAGATCTTAGCCACTTTTTAAAAGAAAAGGGGGGACT
GGAAGGGCTAATTCACTCCCAAAGAAGACAAGATCTGCTTTTTGCCTGTACTGGGTCTCTCTGGTTAGAC
CAGATCTGAGCCTGGGAGCTCTCTGGCTAACTAGGGAACCCACTGCTTAAGCCTCAATAAAGCTTCAGCT
GCTCGAGCTAGCAGATCTTTTTCCCTCTGCCAAAAATTATGGGGACATCATGAAGCCCCTTGAGCATCTG
ACTTCTGGCTAATAAAGGAAATTTATTTTCATTGCAATAGTGTGTTGGAATTTTTTGTGTCTCTCACTCG
GAAGGACATATGGGAGGGCAAATCATTTAAAACATCAGAATGAGTATTTGGTTTAGAGTTTGGCAACATA
TGCCCATATGCTGGCTGCCATGAACAAAGGTTGGCTATAAAGAGGTCATCAGTATATGAAACAGCCCCCT
GCTGTCCATTCCTTATTCCATAGAAAAGCCTTGACTTGAGGTTAGATTTTTTTTATATTTTGTTTTGTGT
TATTTTTTTCTTTAACATCCCTAAAATTTTCCTTACATGTTTTACTAGCCAGATTTTTCCTCCTCTCCTG
ACTACTCCCAGTCATAGCTGTCCCTCTTCTCTTATGGAGATCCCTCGACCTGCAGCCCAAGCTTGGCGTA
ATCATGGTCATAGCTGTTTCCTGTGTGAAATTGTTATCCGCTCACAATTCCACACAACATACGAGCCGGA
AGCATAAAGTGTAAAGCCTGGGGTGCCTAATGAGTGAGCTAACTCACATTAATTGCGTTGCGCTCACTGC
CCGCTTTCCAGTCGGGAAACCTGTCGTGCCAGCGGATCCGCATCTCAATTAGTCAGCAACCATAGTCCCG
CCCCTAACTCCGCCCATCCCGCCCCTAACTCCGCCCAGTTCCGCCCATTCTCCGCCCCATGGCTGACTAA
TTTTTTTTATTTATGCAGAGGCCGAGGCCGCCTCGGCCTCTGAGCTATTCCAGAAGTAGTGAGGAGGCTT
TTTTGGAGGCCTAGGCTTTTGCAAAAAGCTAACTTGTTTATTGCAGCTTATAATGGTTACAAATAAAGCA
ATAGCATCACAAATTTCACAAATAAAGCATTTTTTTCACTGCATTCTAGTTGTGGTTTGTCCAAACTCAT
CAATGTATCTTATCATGTCTGGATCCGCTGCATTAATGAATCGGCCAACGCGCGGGGAGAGGCGGTTTGC
GTATTGGGCGCTCTTCCGCTTCCTCGCTCACTGACTCGCTGCGCTCGGTCGTTCGGCTGCGGCGAGCGGT
ATCAGCTCACTCAAAGGCGGTAATACGGTTATCCACAGAATCAGGGGATAACGCAGGAAAGAACATGTGA
GCAAAAGGCCAGCAAAAGGCCAGGAACCGTAAAAAGGCCGCGTTGCTGGCGTTTTTCCATAGGCTCCGCC
CCCCTGACGAGCATCACAAAAATCGACGCTCAAGTCAGAGGTGGCGAAACCCGACAGGACTATAAAGATA
CCAGGCGTTTCCCCCTGGAAGCTCCCTCGTGCGCTCTCCTGTTCCGACCCTGCCGCTTACCGGATACCTG
TCCGCCTTTCTCCCTTCGGGAAGCGTGGCGCTTTCTCATAGCTCACGCTGTAGGTATCTCAGTTCGGTGT
AGGTCGTTCGCTCCAAGCTGGGCTGTGTGCACGAACCCCCCGTTCAGCCCGACCGCTGCGCCTTATCCGG
TAACTATCGTCTTGAGTCCAACCCGGTAAGACACGACTTATCGCCACTGGCAGCAGCCACTGGTAACAGG
ATTAGCAGAGCGAGGTATGTAGGCGGTGCTACAGAGTTCTTGAAGTGGTGGCCTAACTACGGCTACACTA
GAAGAACAGTATTTGGTATCTGCGCTCTGCTGAAGCCAGTTACCTTCGGAAAAAGAGTTGGTAGCTCTTG
ATCCGGCAAACAAACCACCGCTGGTAGCGGTGGTTTTTTTGTTTGCAAGCAGCAGATTACGCGCAGAAAA
AAAGGATCTCAAGAAGATCCTTTGATCTTTTCTACGGGGTCTGACGCTCAGTGGAACGAAAACTCACGTT
AAGGGATTTTGGTCATGAGATTATCAAAAAGGATCTTCACCTAGATCCTTTTAAATTAAAAATGAAGTTT
TAAATCAATCTAAAGTATATATGAGTAAACTTGGTCTGACAGTTACCAATGCTTAATCAGTGAGGCACCT
ATCTCAGCGATCTGTCTATTTCGTTCATCCATAGTTGCCTGACTCCCCGTCGTGTAGATAACTACGATAC
GGGAGGGCTTACCATCTGGCCCCAGTGCTGCAATGATACCGCGAGACCCACGCTCACCGGCTCCAGATTT
ATCAGCAATAAACCAGCCAGCCGGAAGGGCCGAGCGCAGAAGTGGTCCTGCAACTTTATCCGCCTCCATC
CAGTCTATTAATTGTTGCCGGGAAGCTAGAGTAAGTAGTTCGCCAGTTAATAGTTTGCGCAACGTTGTTG
CCATTGCTACAGGCATCGTGGTGTCACGCTCGTCGTTTGGTATGGCTTCATTCAGCTCCGGTTCCCAACG
ATCAAGGCGAGTTACATGATCCCCCATGTTGTGCAAAAAAGCGGTTAGCTCCTTCGGTCCTCCGATCGTT
GTCAGAAGTAAGTTGGCCGCAGTGTTATCACTCATGGTTATGGCAGCACTGCATAATTCTCTTACTGTCA
TGCCATCCGTAAGATGCTTTTCTGTGACTGGTGAGTACTCAACCAAGTCATTCTGAGAATAGTGTATGCG
GCGACCGAGTTGCTCTTGCCCGGCGTCAATACGGGATAATACCGCGCCACATAGCAGAACTTTAAAAGTG
CTCATCATTGGAAAACGTTCTTCGGGGCGAAAACTCTCAAGGATCTTACCGCTGTTGAGATCCAGTTCGA
TGTAACCCACTCGTGCACCCAACTGATCTTCAGCATCTTTTACTTTCACCAGCGTTTCTGGGTGAGCAAA
AACAGGAAGGCAAAATGCCGCAAAAAAGGGAATAAGGGCGACACGGAAATGTTGAATACTCATACTCTTC
CTTTTTCAATATTATTGAAGCATTTATCAGGGTTATTGTCTCATGAGCGGATACATATTTGAATGTATTT
AGAAAAATAAACAAATAGGGGTTCCGCGCACATTTCCCCGAAAAGTGCCACCTGGGTCGACATTGATTAT
TGACTAGTTATTAATAGTAATCAATTACGGGGTCATTAGTTCATAGCCCATATATGGAGTTCCGCGTTAC
ATAACTTACGGTAAATGGCCCGCCTGGCTGACCGCCCAACGACCCCCGCCCATTGACGTCAATAATGACG
TATGTTCCCATAGTAACGCCAATAGGGACTTTCCATTGACGTCAATGGGTGGAGTATTTACGGTAAACTG
CCCACTTGGCAGTACATCAAGTGTATCATATGCCAAGTACGCCCCCTATTGACGTCAATGACGGTAAATG
GCCCGCCTGGCATTATGCCCAGTACATGACCTTATGGGACTTTCCTACTTGGCAGTACATCTACGTATTA
GTCATCGCTATTACCATGGGAGGCGTGGCCTGGGCGGGACTGGGGAGTGGCGAGCCCTCAGATCCTGCAT
ATAAGCAGCTGCTTTTTGCCTGTACTGGGTCTCTCTGGTTAGACCAGATCTGAGCCTGGGAGCTCTCTGG
CTAACTAGGGAACCCACTGCTTAAGCCTCAATAAAGCTTGCCTTGAGTGCTTCAAGTAGTGTGTGCCCGT
CTGTTGTGTGACTCTGGTAACTAGAGATCCCTCAGACCCTTTTAGTCAGTGTGGAAAATCTCTAGCAGTG
GCGCCCGAACAGGGACTTGAAAGCGAAAGGGAAACCAGAGGAGCTCTCTCGACGCAGGACTCGGCTTGCT
GAAGCGCGCACGGCAAGAGGCGAGGGGCGGCGACTGGTGAGTACGCCAAAAATTTTGACTAGCGGAGGCT
AGAAGGAGAGAGATGGGTGCGAGAGCGTCAGTATTAAGCGGGGGAGAATTAGATCGCGATGGGAAAAAAT
TCGGTTAAGGCCAGGGGGAAAGAAAAAATATAAATTAAAACATATAGTATGGGCAAGCAGGGAGCTAGAA
CGATTCGCAGTTAATACTGGCCTGTTAGAAACATCAGAAGGCTGTAGACAAATACTGGGACAGCTACAAC
CATCCCTTCAGACAGGATCAGAAGAACTTAGATCAT
